>Addgene plasmid #143347 | TFORF2159 | addgene full sequence | sequence record 400332 | Addgene NGS Result
TTAATGTAGTCTTATGCAATACTCTTGTAGTCTTGCAACATGGTAACGATGAGTTAGCAACATGCCTTAC
AAGGAGAGAAAAAGCACCGTGCATGCCGATTGGTGGAAGTAAGGTGGTACGATCGTGCCTTATTAGGAAG
GCAACAGACGGGTCTGACATGGATTGGACGAACCACTGAATTGCCGCATTGCAGAGATATTGTATTTAAG
TGCCTAGCTCGATACATAAACGGGTCTCTCTGGTTAGACCAGATCTGAGCCTGGGAGCTCTCTGGCTAAC
TAGGGAACCCACTGCTTAAGCCTCAATAAAGCTTGCCTTGAGTGCTTCAAGTAGTGTGTGCCCGTCTGTT
GTGTGACTCTGGTAACTAGAGATCCCTCAGACCCTTTTAGTCAGTGTGGAAAATCTCTAGCAGTGGCGCC
CGAACAGGGACTTGAAAGCGAAAGGGAAACCAGAGGAGCTCTCTCGACGCAGGACTCGGCTTGCTGAAGC
GCGCACGGCAAGAGGCGAGGGGCGGCGACTGGTGAGTACGCCAAAAATTTTGACTAGCGGAGGCTAGAAG
GAGAGAGATGGGTGCGAGAGCGTCAGTATTAAGCGGGGGAGAATTAGATCGCGATGGGAAAAAATTCGGT
TAAGGCCAGGGGGAAAGAAAAAATATAAATTAAAACATATAGTATGGGCAAGCAGGGAGCTAGAACGATT
CGCAGTTAATCCTGGCCTGTTAGAAACATCAGAAGGCTGTAGACAAATACTGGGACAGCTACAACCATCC
CTTCAGACAGGATCAGAAGAACTTAGATCATTATATAATACAGTAGCAACCCTCTATTGTGTGCATCAAA
GGATAGAGATAAAAGACACCAAGGAAGCTTTAGACAAGATAGAGGAAGAGCAAAACAAAAGTAAGACCAC
CGCACAGCAAGCGGCCGCTGATCTTCAGACCTGGAGGAGGAGATATGAGGGACAATTGGAGAAGTGAATT
ATATAAATATAAAGTAGTAAAAATTGAACCATTAGGAGTAGCACCCACCAAGGCAAAGAGAAGAGTGGTG
CAGAGAGAAAAAAGAGCAGTGGGAATAGGAGCTTTGTTCCTTGGGTTCTTGGGAGCAGCAGGAAGCACTA
TGGGCGCAGCGTCAATGACGCTGACGGTACAGGCCAGACAATTATTGTCTGGTATAGTGCAGCAGCAGAA
CAATTTGCTGAGGGCTATTGAGGCGCAACAGCATCTGTTGCAACTCACAGTCTGGGGCATCAAGCAGCTC
CAGGCAAGAATCCTGGCTGTGGAAAGATACCTAAAGGATCAACAGCTCCTGGGGATTTGGGGTTGCTCTG
GAAAACTCATTTGCACCACTGCTGTGCCTTGGAATGCTAGTTGGAGTAATAAATCTCTGGAACAGATTTG
GAATCACACGACCTGGATGGAGTGGGACAGAGAAATTAACAATTACACAAGCTTAATACACTCCTTAATT
GAAGAATCGCAAAACCAGCAAGAAAAGAATGAACAAGAATTATTGGAATTAGATAAATGGGCAAGTTTGT
GGAATTGGTTTAACATAACAAATTGGCTGTGGTATATAAAATTATTCATAATGATAGTAGGAGGCTTGGT
AGGTTTAAGAATAGTTTTTGCTGTACTTTCTATAGTGAATAGAGTTAGGCAGGGATATTCACCATTATCG
TTTCAGACCCACCTCCCAACCCCGAGGGGACCCATGCATTGCATCTCAATTAGTCAGCAACCAGGTGTGG
AAAGTCCCCAGGCTCCCCAGCAGGCAGAAGTATGCAAAGCATGCGTCTCAATTAGTCAGCAACCATAGTC
CCGCCCCTAACTCCGCCCATCCCGCCCCTAACTCCGCCCAGTTCCGCCCATTCTCCGCCCCATGGCTGAC
TAATTTTTTTTATTTATGCAGAGGCCGAGGCCGCCTCGGCCTCTGAGCTATTCCAGAAGTAGTGAGGAGG
CTTTTTTGGAGGCCTAGGCTTTTGCAAAAAGCTTTCTAGAGGTACCACCGGAGCTTACCATGACCGAGTA
CAAGCCCACGGTGCGCCTCGCCACCCGCGACGACGTCCCCAGGGCCGTACGCACCCTCGCCGCCGCGTTC
GCCGACTACCCCGCCACGCGCCACACCGTCGATCCGGACCGCCACATCGAGCGGGTCACCGAGCTGCAAG
AACTCTTCCTCACGCGCGTCGGGCTCGACATCGGCAAGGTGTGGGTCGCGGACGACGGCGCCGCCGTGGC
GGTCTGGACCACGCCGGAGAGCGTCGAAGCGGGGGCGGTGTTCGCCGAGATCGGCCCGCGCATGGCCGAG
TTGAGCGGTTCCCGGCTGGCCGCGCAGCAACAGATGGAAGGCCTCCTGGCGCCGCACCGGCCCAAGGAGC
CCGCGTGGTTCCTGGCCACCGTCGGCGTCTCGCCCGACCACCAGGGCAAGGGTCTGGGCAGCGCCGTCGT
GCTCCCCGGAGTGGAGGCGGCCGAGCGCGCCGGGGTGCCCGCCTTCCTGGAGACCTCCGCGCCCCGCAAC
CTCCCCTTCTACGAGCGGCTCGGCTTCACCGTCACCGCCGACGTCGAGGTGCCCGAAGGACCGCGCACCT
GGTGCATGACCCGCAAGCCCGGTGCCAGTTAACGAATTCTAGATCTTGAGACAAATGGCAGTATTCATCC
ACAATTTTAAAAGAAAAGGGGGGATTGGGGGGTACAGTGCAGGGGAAAGAATAGTAGACATAATAGCAAC
AGACATACAAACTAAAGAATTACAAAAACAAATTACAAAAATTCAAAATTTTCGGGTTTATTACAGGGAC
AGCAGAGATCCACTTTGGCGCCGGCTCGAGGCCTGCAGGTGCAAAGATGGATAAAGTTTTAAACAGAGAG
GAATCTTTGCAGCTAATGGACCTTCTAGGTCTTGAAAGGAGTGGGAATTGGCTCCGGTGCCCGTCAGTGG
GCAGAGCGCACATCGCCCACAGTCCCCGAGAAGTTGGGGGGAGGGGTCGGCAATTGAACCGGTGCCTAGA
GAAGGTGGCGCGGGGTAAACTGGGAAAGTGATGTCGTGTACTGGCTCCGCCTTTTTCCCGAGGGTGGGGG
AGAACCGTATATAAGTGCAGTAGTCGCCGTGAACGTTCTTTTTCGCAACGGGTTTGCCGCCAGAACACAG
GTAAGTGCCGTGTGTGGTTCCCGCGGGCCTGGCCTCTTTACGGGTTATGGCCCTTGCGTGCCTTGAATTA
CTTCCACCTGGCTGCAGTACGTGATTCTTGATCCCGAGCTTCGGGTTGGAAGTGGGTGGGAGAGTTCGAG
GCCTTGCGCTTAAGGAGCCCCTTCGCCTCGTGCTTGAGTTGAGGCCTGGCCTGGGCGCTGGGGCCGCCGC
GTGCGAATCTGGTGGCACCTTCGCGCCTGTCTCGCTGCTTTCGATAAGTCTCTAGCCATTTAAAATTTTT
GATGACCTGCTGCGACGCTTTTTTTCTGGCAAGATAGTCTTGTAAATGCGGGCCAAGATCTGCACACTGG
TATTTCGGTTTTTGGGGCCGCGGGCGGCGACGGGGCCCGTGCGTCCCAGCGCACATGTTCGGCGAGGCGG
GGCCTGCGAGCGCGGCCACCGAGAATCGGACGGGGGTAGTCTCAAGCTGGCCGGCCTGCTCTGGTGCCTG
GCCTCGCGCCGCCGTGTATCGCCCCGCCCTGGGCGGCAAGGCTGGCCCGGTCGGCACCAGTTGCGTGAGC
GGAAAGATGGCCGCTTCCCGGCCCTGCTGCAGGGAGCTCAAAATGGAGGACGCGGCGCTCGGGAGAGCGG
GCGGGTGAGTCACCCACACAAAGGAAAAGGGCCTTTCCGTCCTCAGCCGTCGCTTCATGTGACTCCACGG
AGTACCGGGCGCCGTCCAGGCACCTCGATTAGTTCTCGAGCTTTTGGAGTACGTCGTCTTTAGGTTGGGG
GGAGGGGTTTTATGCGATGGAGTTTCCCCACACTGAGTGGGTGGAGACTGAAGTTAGGCCAGCTTGGCAC
TTGATGTAATTCTCCTTGGAATTTGCCCTTTTTGAGTTTGGATCTTGGTTCATTCTCAAGCCTCAGACAG
TGGTTCAAAGTTTTTTTCTTCCATTTCAGGTGTCGTGAGGCTAGCACCGCCACCATGTCCCGCCGCAAAC
AGGGCAACCCGCAGCACTTGTCCCAGAGGGAGCTCATCACCCCAGAGGCTGACCATGTGGAGGCCGCCAT
CCTCGAAGAAGACGAGGGTCTGGAGATAGAGGAGCCAAGTGGCCTGGGGCTGATGGTGGGTGGCCCCGAC
CCTGACCTGCTCACCTGTGGCCAGTGTCAAATGAACTTCCCCTTGGGGGACATCCTGGTTTTTATAGAGC
ACAAAAGGAAGCAGTGTGGCGGCAGCTTGGGTGCCTGCTATGACAAGGCCCTGGACAAGGACAGCCCGCC
ACCCTCCTCACGCTCCGAGCTCAGGAAAGTGTCCGAGCCGGTGGAGATCGGGATCCAAGTCACCCCCGAC
GAAGATGACCACCTGCTCTCACCCACGAAAGGCATCTGTCCCAAGCAGGAGAACATTGCAGGTAAAGATG
AGCCTTCCAGCTACATTTGCACAACATGCAAGCAGCCCTTCAACAGCGCGTGGTTCCTGCTGCAGCACGC
GCAGAACACGCACGGCTTCCGCATCTACCTGGAGCCCGGGCCGGCCAGCAGCTCGCTCACGCCGCGGCTC
ACCATCCCGCCGCCGCTCGGGCCGGAGGCCGTGGCGCAGTCCCCGCTCATGAATTTCCTGGGCGACAGCA
ACCCCTTCAACCTGCTGCGCATGACGGGCCCCATCCTGCGGGACCACCCGGGCTTCGGCGAGGGCCGCCT
GCCGGGCACGCCGCCTCTCTTCAGTCCCCCGCCGCGCCACCACCTGGACCCGCACCGCCTCAGTGCCGAG
GAGATGGGGCTCGTCGCCCAGCACCCCAGTGCCTTCGACCGAGTCATGCGCCTGAACCCCATGGCCATCG
ACTCGCCCGCCATGGACTTCTCGCGGCGGCTCCGCGAGCTGGCGGGCAACAGCTCCACGCCGCCGCCCGT
GTCCCCGGGCCGCGGCAACCCTATGCACCGGCTCCTGAACCCCTTCCAGCCCAGCCCCAAGTCCCCGTTC
CTGAGCACGCCGCCGCTGCCGCCCATGCCCCCTGGCGGCACGCCGCCCCCGCAGCCGCCAGCCAAG
[153 nt withheld, positions 5177-5329]
CACATGCACAAGGCCGGCTCGCTGGCCGGCCGCTCCGACGACGGGCTCTCGGCCGCCAGCTCCCCCGAGC
CCGGCACCAGCGAGCTGGCGGGCGAGGGCCTCAAGGCGGCCGACGGTGACTTCCGCCACCACGAGAGCGA
CCCGTCGCTGGGCCACGAGCCGGAGGAGGAGGACGAGGAGGAGGAGGAGGAGGAGGAGGAGCTGCTACTG
GAGAACGAGAGCCGGCCCGAGTCGAGCTTCAGCATGGACTCGGAGCTGAGCCGCAACCGCGAGAACGGCG
GTGGTGGGGTGCCCGGGGTCCCGGGCGCGGGGGGCGGCGCGGCCAAGGCGCTGGCTGACGAGAAGGCGCT
GGTGCTGGGCAAGGTCATGGAGAACGTGGGCCTAGGCGCACTGCCGCAGTACGGCGAGCTCCTGGCCGAC
AAGCAGAAGCGCGGCGCCTTCCTGAAGCGTGCGGCGGGCGGCGGGGACGCGGGCGACGACGACGACGCGG
GCGGCTGCGGGGACGCGGGCGCGGGCGGCGCGGTCAACGGGCGCGGGGGCGGCTTCGCGCCAGGCACCGA
GCCCTTCCCCGGGCTCTTCCCGCGCAAGCCCGCGCCGCTGCCCAGCCCCGGGCTCAACAGCGCCGCCAAG
CGCATCAAGGTGGAGAAGGACCTGGAGCTGCCGCCCGCCGCGCTCATCCCGTCCGAGAACGTGTACTCGC
AGTGGCTGGTGGGCTACGCGGCGTCGCGGCACTTCATGAAGGACCCCTTCCTGGGCTTCACGGACGCACG
ACAGTCGCCCTTCGCCACGTCGTCCGAGCACTCGTCCGAGAACGGCAGCCTGCGCTTCTCCACGCCGCCC
GGGGACCTGCTGGACGGCGGCCTCTCGGGCCGCAGCGGCACGGCCAGCGGAGGCAGCACCCCGCACCTGG
GCGGCCCGGGCCCCGGGCGGCCCAGCTCCAAGGAGGGCCGCCGCAGCGACACGTGCGAGTACTGCGGCAA
GGTGTTCAAGAACTGCAGCAACTTGACGGTGCACCGGCGGAGCCACACCGGCGAGCGGCCTTACAAGTGC
GAGCTGTGCAACTACGCGTGCGCGCAGAGCAGCAAGCTCACGCGCCACATGAAGACGCACGGGCAGATCG
GCAAGGAGGTGTACCGCTGCGACATCTGCCAGATGCCCTTCAGCGTCTACAGCACCCTGGAGAAACACAT
GAAAAAGTGGCACGGCGAGCACTTGCTGACTAACGACGTCAAAATCGAGCAGGCCGAGAGGAGCTAGTAA
TGAACTAGTCCGTAACTTGAAAGTATTTCGATTTCTTGGCTTTATATATCTTGTGGAAAGGACGATCAAA
CTCACCGACGTGCCGGTTCACGCGTTAAGTCGACAATCAACCTCTGGATTACAAAATTTGTGAAAGATTG
ACTGGTATTCTTAACTATGTTGCTCCTTTTACGCTATGTGGATACGCTGCTTTAATGCCTTTGTATCATG
CTATTGCTTCCCGTATGGCTTTCATTTTCTCCTCCTTGTATAAATCCTGGTTGCTGTCTCTTTATGAGGA
GTTGTGGCCCGTTGTCAGGCAACGTGGCGTGGTGTGCACTGTGTTTGCTGACGCAACCCCCACTGGTTGG
GGCATTGCCACCACCTGTCAGCTCCTTTCCGGGACTTTCGCTTTCCCCCTCCCTATTGCCACGGCGGAAC
TCATCGCCGCCTGCCTTGCCCGCTGCTGGACAGGGGCTCGGCTGTTGGGCACTGACAATTCCGTGGTGTT
GTCGGGGAAATCATCGTCCTTTCCTTGGCTGCTCGCCTGTGTTGCCACCTGGATTCTGCGCGGGACGTCC
TTCTGCTACGTCCCTTCGGCCCTCAATCCAGCGGACCTTCCTTCCCGCGGCCTGCTGCCGGCTCTGCGGC
CTCTTCCGCGTCTTCGCCTTCGCCCTCAGACGAGTCGGATCTCCCTTTGGGCCGCCTCCCCGCGTCGACT
TTAAGACCAATGACTTACAAGGCAGCTGTAGATCTTAGCCACTTTTTAAAAGAAAAGGGGGGACTGGAAG
GGCTAATTCACTCCCAACGAAGACAAGATCTGCTTTTTGCTTGTACTGGGTCTCTCTGGTTAGACCAGAT
CTGAGCCTGGGAGCTCTCTGGCTAACTAGGGAACCCACTGCTTAAGCCTCAATAAAGCTTGCCTTGAGTG
CTTCAAGTAGTGTGTGCCCGTCTGTTGTGTGACTCTGGTAACTAGAGATCCCTCAGACCCTTTTAGTCAG
TGTGGAAAATCTCTAGCAGTACGTATAGTAGTTCATGTCATCTTATTATTCAGTATTTATAACTTGCAAA
GAAATGAATATCAGAGAGTGAGAGGAACTTGTTTATTGCAGCTTATAATGGTTACAAATAAAGCAATAGC
ATCACAAATTTCACAAATAAAGCATTTTTTTCACTGCATTCTAGTTGTGGTTTGTCCAAACTCATCAATG
TATCTTATCATGTCTGGCTCTAGCTATCCCGCCCCTAACTCCGCCCATCCCGCCCCTAACTCCGCCCAGT
TCCGCCCATTCTCCGCCCCATGGCTGACTAATTTTTTTTATTTATGCAGAGGCCGAGGCCGCCTCGGCCT
CTGAGCTATTCCAGAAGTAGTGAGGAGGCTTTTTTGGAGGCCTAGGGACGTACCCAATTCGCCCTATAGT
GAGTCGTATTACGCGCGCTCACTGGCCGTCGTTTTACAACGTCGTGACTGGGAAAACCCTGGCGTTACCC
AACTTAATCGCCTTGCAGCACATCCCCCTTTCGCCAGCTGGCGTAATAGCGAAGAGGCCCGCACCGATCG
CCCTTCCCAACAGTTGCGCAGCCTGAATGGCGAATGGG
[124 nt withheld, positions 8168-8291]
C
[91 nt withheld, positions 8293-8383]
A
[49 nt withheld, positions 8385-8433]
CCTTTGACGTTGGAGTCCACGTTCTTT
[37 nt withheld, positions 8461-8497]
ACCCTATCTCGGTCTATTCTTTTGATTTATAAGGGATTTTGCCGATTTCGGCCTATTGGTTAAAAAATGA
GCTGATTTAACAAAAATTTAACGCGAATTTTAACAAAATATTAACGCTTACAATTTAGGTGGCACTTTTC
GGGGAAATGTGCGCGGAACCCCTATTTGTTTATTTTTCTAAATACATTCAAATATGTATCCGCTCATGAG
ACAATAACCCTGATAAATGCTTCAATAATATTGAAAAAGGAAGAGTATGAGTATTCAACATTTCCGTGTC
GCCCTTATTCCCTTTTTTGCGGCATTTTGCCTTCCTGTTTTTGCTCACCCAGAAACGCTGGTGAAAGTAA
AAGATGCTGAAGATCAGTTGGGTGCACGAGTGGGTTACATCGAACTGGATCTCAACAGCGGTAAGATCCT
TGAGAGTTTTCGCCCCGAAGAACGTTTTCCAATGATGAGCACTTTTAAAGTTCTGCTATGTGGCGCGGTA
TTATCCCGTATTGACGCCGGGCAAGAGCAACTCGGTCGCCGCATACACTATTCTCAGAATGACTTGGTTG
AGTACTCACCAGTCACAGAAAAGCATCTTACGGATGGCATGACAGTAAGAGAATTATGCAGTGCTGCCAT
AACCATGAGTGATAACACTGCGGCCAACTTACTTCTGACAACGATCGGAGGACCGAAGGAGCTAACCGCT
TTTTTGCACAACATGGGGGATCATGTAACTCGCCTTGATCGTTGGGAACCGGAGCTGAATGAAGCCATAC
CAAACGACGAGCGTGACACCACGATGCCTGTAGCAATGGCAACAACGTTGCGCAAACTATTAACTGGCGA
ACTACTTACTCTAGCTTCCCGGCAACAATTAATAGACTGGATGGAGGCGGATAAAGTTGCAGGACCACTT
CTGCGCTCGGCCCTTCCGGCTGGCTGGTTTATTGCTGATAAATCTGGAGCCGGTGAGCGTGGGTCTCGCG
GTATCATTGCAGCACTGGGGCCAGATGGTAAGCCCTCCCGTATCGTAGTTATCTACACGACGGGGAGTCA
GGCAACTATGGATGAACGAAATAGACAGATCGCTGAGATAGGTGCCTCACTGATTAAGCATTGGTAACTG
TCAGACCAAGTTTACTCATATATACTTTAGATTGATTTAAAACTTCATTTTTAATTTAAAAGGATCTAGG
TGAAGATCCTTTTTGATAATCTCATGACCAAAATCCCTTAACGTGAGTTTTCGTTCCACTGAGCGTCAGA
CCCCGTAGAAAAGATCAAAGGATCTTCTTGAGATCCTTTTTTTCTGCGCGTAATCTGCTGCTTGCAAACA
AAAAAACCACCGCTACCAGCGGTGGTTTGTTTGCCGGATCAAGAGCTACCAACTCTTTTTCCGAAGGTAA
CTGGCTTCAGCAGAGCGCAGATACCAAATACTGTTCTTCTAGTGTAGCCGTAGTTAGGCCACCACTTCAA
GAACTCTGTAGCACCGCCTACATACCTCGCTCTGCTAATCCTGTTACCAGTGGCTGCTGCCAGTGGCGAT
AAGTCGTGTCTTACCGGGTTGGACTCAAGACGATAGTTACCGGATAAGGCGCAGCGGTCGGGCTGAACGG
GGGGTTCGTGCACACAGCCCAGCTTGGAGCGAACGACCTACACCGAACTGAGATACCTACAGCGTGAGCT
ATGAGAAAGCGCCACGCTTCCCGAAGGGAGAAAGGCGGACAGGTATCCGGTAAGCGGCAGGGTCGGAACA
GGAGAGCGCACGAGGGAGCTTCCAGGGGGAAACGCCTGGTATCTTTATAGTCCTGTCGGGTTTCGCCACC
TCTGACTTGAGCGTCGATTTTTGTGATGCTCGTCAGGGGGGCGGAGCCTATGGAAAAACGCCAGCAACGC
GGCCTTTTTACGGTTCCTGGCCTTTTGCTGGCCTTTTGCTCACATGTTCTTTCCTGCGTTATCCCCTGAT
TCTGTGGATAACCGTATTACCGCCTTTGAGTGAGCTGATACCGCTCGCCGCAGCCGAACGACCGAGCGCA
GCGAGTCAGTGAGCGAGGAAGCGGAAGAGCGCCCAATACGCAAACCGCCTCTCCCCGCGCGTTGGCCGAT
TCATTAATGCAGCTGGCACGACAGGTTTCCCGACTGGAAAGCGGGCAGTGAGCGCAACGCAATTAATGTG
AGTTAGCTCACTCATTAGGCACCCCAGGCTTTACACTTTATGCTTCCGGCTCGTATGTTGTGTGGAATTG
TGAGCGGATAACAATTTCACACAGGAAACAGCTATGACCATGATTACGCCAAGCGCGCAATTAACCCTCA
CTAAAGGGAACAAAAGCTGGAGCTGCAAGC
Features (pLannotate 1.2.2; 31 found; start..end, strand, type, name):
      5..231     +  promoter       RSV promoter: Rous sarcoma virus enhancer/promoter
    232..412     +  LTR            5' LTR (truncated): truncated 5' long terminal repeat (LTR) from HIV-1
    459..584     +  misc_feature   HIV-1 Ψ: packaging signal of human immunodeficiency virus type 1
    568..931     +  CDS            HIV-1 gag (fragment): gag protein from human immunodeficiency virus 1; gag
   1077..1310    +  misc_feature   RRE: The Rev response element (RRE) of HIV-1 allows for Rev-dependent mRNA export from the nucleus to the cytoplasm.
   1687..1713    +  CDS            Rev (fragment): human immunodeficiency virus 1 (HIV-1) Rev protein; rev; enhances nuclear export of unspliced and incompletely spliced viral mRNAs
   1720..1743    +  promoter       SV40 promoter (fragment): SV40 early promoter
   1744..1815    +  promoter       SV40 promoter (fragment): SV40 enhancer and early promoter
   1839..1974    +  rep_origin     SV40 ori: SV40 origin of replication
   2020..2616    +  CDS            PuroR (fragment): puromycin N-acetyltransferase; pac from Streptomyces; confers resistance to puromycin
   2665..2782    +  misc_feature   cPPT/CTS: central polypurine tract and central termination sequence of HIV-1
   2847..2913    +  CDS            small t antigen (fragment): SV40 (simian virus 40) small t antigen
   2920..4098    +  promoter       EF-1α promoter: strong constitutive promoter for human elongation factor EF-1α
   4115..6583    +  CDS            BCL11B (fragment) (sequence partly withheld): BC11B_HUMAN - Also known as CTIP2, RIT1. Experimental evidence at protein level: Swiss-Prot protein existence level 1. Key regulator of both differentiation and survival of T- lymphocytes during thymocyte development in mammals. Essential in controlling the responsiveness of hematopoietic stem cells to chemotactic signals by modulating the expression of the receptors CCR7 and CCR9, which direct the movement of progenitor cells from the bone marrow to the thymus (PubMed:27959755). Is a regulator of IL2 promoter and enhances IL2 expression in activated CD4(+) T-lymphocytes (PubMed:16809611). Tum
   6599..6652    +  promoter       U6 promoter (fragment): RNA polymerase III promoter for human U6 snRNA
   6694..7282    +  misc_feature   WPRE: woodchuck hepatitis virus posttranscriptional regulatory element
   7333..7352    +  misc_feature   cPPT/CTS (fragment): central polypurine tract and central termination sequence of HIV-1
   7354..7587    +  LTR            3' LTR (ΔU3): self-inactivating 3' long terminal repeat (LTR) from HIV-1
   7665..7786    +  polyA_signal   SV40 poly(A) signal: SV40 polyadenylation signal
   7826..7961    +  rep_origin     SV40 ori: SV40 origin of replication
   7982..8000    -  promoter       T7 promoter: promoter for bacteriophage T7 RNA polymerase
   8008..8163    +  CDS            lacZα (fragment): LacZα fragment of β-galactosidase; lacZ fragment
   8168..8596    +  rep_origin     f1 ori (sequence partly withheld): f1 bacteriophage origin of replication; arrow indicates direction of (+) strand synthesis
   8649..8753    +  promoter       AmpR promoter: bla
   8754..9614    +  CDS            AmpR: β-lactamase; bla; confers resistance to ampicillin, carbenicillin, and related antibiotics
   9785..10373   +  rep_origin     ori: high-copy-number ColE1/pMB1/pBR322/pUC origin of replication
  10556..10648   +  CDS            lacI (fragment): lac repressor; lacI; The lac repressor binds to the lac operator to inhibit transcription in E. coli. This inhibition can be relieved by adding lactose or isopropyl-β-D-thiogalactopyranoside (IPTG).
  10661..10682   +  protein_bind   CAP binding site: CAP binding activates transcription in the presence of cAMP. E. coli catabolite activator protein
  10697..10727   +  promoter       lac promoter: promoter for the E. coli lac operon
  10731..10753   +  protein_bind   lac operator (fragment): The lac repressor binds to the lac operator to inhibit transcription in E. coli. This inhibition can be relieved by adding lactose or isopropyl-β-D-thiogalactopyranoside (IPTG). lac repressor encoded by lacI
  10796..10814   +  promoter       T3 promoter: promoter for bacteriophage T3 RNA polymerase
