[The description below was written by a language model from this plasmid's Addgene catalogue record and pLannotate feature annotations shown in this document.]
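Description:
TFORF2159 is a third-generation-style, self-inactivating lentiviral expression plasmid built on the pLX_TRC317 backbone and carrying the human transcription factor BCL11B (also known as CTIP2 or RIT1) as its open reading frame. It is maintained in E. coli through a high-copy ColE1/pUC-type origin with ampicillin selection from the β-lactamase gene. An f1 origin and remnants of a lac/lacZα cloning region flanked by T7 and T3 promoters are also present in the bacterial portion. The depositor notes that the plasmid can recombine during propagation, as is common for LTR-containing vectors.

The viral genome is transcribed from an RSV promoter fused to a truncated HIV-1 5' LTR, followed by the Ψ packaging signal, a gag fragment and the RRE for Rev-dependent nuclear export. It ends in a ΔU3 3' LTR that inactivates LTR promoter activity after integration, with an SV40 polyadenylation signal downstream. Two expression units lie between the LTRs. SV40 early promoter sequences sit upstream of a puromycin N-acetyltransferase gene for selecting transduced mammalian cells. After a cPPT/CTS element, which aids nuclear import of the viral genome, the strong constitutive EF-1α promoter drives the synthesized BCL11B ORF. A WPRE downstream of the ORF enhances transcript stability and expression.

According to the record, each member of this collection also carries a unique 24-bp barcode, although the feature table does not annotate it. The barcode allows the overexpressed transcription factor to be identified in pooled screens, such as those probing directed differentiation. BCL11B itself is annotated as a key regulator of T-lymphocyte differentiation and survival.
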