Addgene plasmid #143347: TFORF2159
Purpose: Lentiviral vector for overexpressing transcription factor ORFs with unique 24-bp barcodes. Barcodes facilitate identification of transcription factors in pooled screens.
Depositing lab: Feng Zhang. Depositing organization: Broad Institute. Publication: A transcription factor atlas of directed differentiation. Joung J, Ma S, Tay T, Geiger-Schuller KR, Kirchgatterer PC, Verdine VK, Guo B, Arias-Garcia MA, Allen WE, Singh A, Kuksenko O, Abudayyeh OO, Gootenberg JS, Fu Z, Macrae RK, Buenrostro JD, Regev A, Zhang F. Cell. 2023 Jan 5;186(1):209-229.e26. doi: 10.1016/j.cell.2022.11.026. PubMed 36608654.
Backbone
  Vector backbone: pLX_TRC317
  Backbone manufacturer: Broad Institute Genetic Perturbation Platform
  Backbone size w/o insert (bp): 8264
  Vector type: Mammalian Expression, Lentiviral
  Selectable markers: Puromycin
Growth in bacteria
  Bacterial resistance: Ampicillin, 100 μg/mL
  Growth temperature: 37°C
  Growth strain: NEB Stable
  Copy number: High Copy
Gene/Insert
  Gene/Insert name: BCL11B
  Species: H. sapiens (human)
  Insert size (bp): 2573
  Entrez Gene: BCL11B (a.k.a. ATL1, ATL1-alpha, ATL1-beta, ATL1-delta, ATL1-gamma, CTIP-2, CTIP2, IDDFSTA, IMD49, RIT1, SMARCM2, ZNF856B, hRIT1-alpha)
  Promoter: EF1a
  Cloning method: Unknown
  Sequencing primers: 5′ GGGTGGAGACTGAAGTTAGGCCAG; 3′ CACATAGCGTAAAAGGAGCAACATAG
Terms and licenses: Academic/Nonprofit Terms; Industry Terms: Not Available to Industry
Depositor comments: NM_022898,ENST00000345514 . The transcription factor ORF portion of this plasmid was synthesized by Genewiz. Please test multiple small colonies in case of plasmid recombination. To make this collection available in a timely manner, a portion of this collection was not fully sequenced by Addgene. If an Addgene verified full plasmid sequence is not available, please contact us prior to placing an order to request the full sequence.
How to cite: TFORF2159 was a gift from Feng Zhang (Addgene plasmid # 143347 ; http://n2t.net/addgene:143347 ; RRID:Addgene_143347)
