>Addgene plasmid #143347 | TFORF2159 | depositor partial sequence | sequence record 282179 | Insert
ACCGCCACCATGTCCCGCCGCAAACAGGGCAACCCGCAGCACTTGTCCCAGAGGGAGCTCATCACCCCAG
AGGCTGACCATGTGGAGGCCGCCATCCTCGAAGAAGACGAGGGTCTGGAGATAGAGGAGCCAAGTGGCCT
GGGGCTGATGGTGGGTGGCCCCGACCCTGACCTGCTCACCTGTGGCCAGTGTCAAATGAACTTCCCCTTG
GGGGACATCCTGGTTTTTATAGAGCACAAAAGGAAGCAGTGTGGCGGCAGCTTGGGTGCCTGCTATGACA
AGGCCCTGGACAAGGACAGCCCGCCACCCTCCTCACGCTCCGAGCTCAGGAAAGTGTCCGAGCCGGTGGA
GATCGGGATCCAAGTCACCCCCGACGAAGATGACCACCTGCTCTCACCCACGAAAGGCATCTGTCCCAAG
CAGGAGAACATTGCAGGTAAAGATGAGCCTTCCAGCTACATTTGCACAACATGCAAGCAGCCCTTCAACA
GCGCGTGGTTCCTGCTGCAGCACGCGCAGAACACGCACGGCTTCCGCATCTACCTGGAGCCCGGGCCGGC
CAGCAGCTCGCTCACGCCGCGGCTCACCATCCCGCCGCCGCTCGGGCCGGAGGCCGTGGCGCAGTCCCCG
CTCATGAATTTCCTGGGCGACAGCAACCCCTTCAACCTGCTGCGCATGACGGGCCCCATCCTGCGGGACC
ACCCGGGCTTCGGCGAGGGCCGCCTGCCGGGCACGCCGCCTCTCTTCAGTCCCCCGCCGCGCCACCACCT
GGACCCGCACCGCCTCAGTGCCGAGGAGATGGGGCTCGTCGCCCAGCACCCCAGTGCCTTCGACCGAGTC
ATGCGCCTGAACCCCATGGCCATCGACTCGCCCGCCATGGACTTCTCGCGGCGGCTCCGCGAGCTGGCGG
GCAACAGCTCCACGCCGCCGCCCGTGTCCCCGGGCCGCGGCAACCCTATGCACCGGCTCCTGAACCCCTT
CCAGCCCAGCCCCAAGTCCCCGTTCCTGAGCACGCCGCCGCTGCCGCCCATGCCCCCTGGCGGCACGCCG
CCCCCGCAGCCGCCAGCCAAG
[153 nt withheld, positions 1072-1224]
CACATGCACAAGGCCGGCTCGCTGGCCGGCCGCTCCGACGACGGGCTCTCGGCCGCCAGCTCCCCCGAGC
CCGGCACCAGCGAGCTGGCGGGCGAGGGCCTCAAGGCGGCCGACGGTGACTTCCGCCACCACGAGAGCGA
CCCGTCGCTGGGCCACGAGCCGGAGGAGGAGGACGAGGAGGAGGAGGAGGAGGAGGAGGAGCTGCTACTG
GAGAACGAGAGCCGGCCCGAGTCGAGCTTCAGCATGGACTCGGAGCTGAGCCGCAACCGCGAGAACGGCG
GTGGTGGGGTGCCCGGGGTCCCGGGCGCGGGGGGCGGCGCGGCCAAGGCGCTGGCTGACGAGAAGGCGCT
GGTGCTGGGCAAGGTCATGGAGAACGTGGGCCTAGGCGCACTGCCGCAGTACGGCGAGCTCCTGGCCGAC
AAGCAGAAGCGCGGCGCCTTCCTGAAGCGTGCGGCGGGCGGCGGGGACGCGGGCGACGACGACGACGCGG
GCGGCTGCGGGGACGCGGGCGCGGGCGGCGCGGTCAACGGGCGCGGGGGCGGCTTCGCGCCAGGCACCGA
GCCCTTCCCCGGGCTCTTCCCGCGCAAGCCCGCGCCGCTGCCCAGCCCCGGGCTCAACAGCGCCGCCAAG
CGCATCAAGGTGGAGAAGGACCTGGAGCTGCCGCCCGCCGCGCTCATCCCGTCCGAGAACGTGTACTCGC
AGTGGCTGGTGGGCTACGCGGCGTCGCGGCACTTCATGAAGGACCCCTTCCTGGGCTTCACGGACGCACG
ACAGTCGCCCTTCGCCACGTCGTCCGAGCACTCGTCCGAGAACGGCAGCCTGCGCTTCTCCACGCCGCCC
GGGGACCTGCTGGACGGCGGCCTCTCGGGCCGCAGCGGCACGGCCAGCGGAGGCAGCACCCCGCACCTGG
GCGGCCCGGGCCCCGGGCGGCCCAGCTCCAAGGAGGGCCGCCGCAGCGACACGTGCGAGTACTGCGGCAA
GGTGTTCAAGAACTGCAGCAACTTGACGGTGCACCGGCGGAGCCACACCGGCGAGCGGCCTTACAAGTGC
GAGCTGTGCAACTACGCGTGCGCGCAGAGCAGCAAGCTCACGCGCCACATGAAGACGCACGGGCAGATCG
GCAAGGAGGTGTACCGCTGCGACATCTGCCAGATGCCCTTCAGCGTCTACAGCACCCTGGAGAAACACAT
GAAAAAGTGGCACGGCGAGCACTTGCTGACTAACGACGTCAAAATCGAGCAGGCCGAGAGGAGCTAGTAA
TGAACTAGTCCGTAACTTGAAAGTATTTCGATTTCTTGGCTTTATATATCTTGTGGAAAGGACGATCAAA
CTCACCGACGTGCCGGTTC
