>Addgene plasmid #143347 | TFORF2159 | depositor partial sequence | sequence record 282180 | Barcode
TCAAACTCACCGACGTGCCGGTTC
